>Addgene plasmid #217135 | pCMV-Mariner2_AG | addgene full sequence | sequence record 443033 | Addgene NGS Result
ATGAAGAATCTGCTTAGGGTTAGGCGTTTTGCGCTGCTTCGCGATGTACGGGCCAGATATACGCGTTGAC
ATTGATTATTGACTAGTTATTAATAGTAATCAATTACGGGGTCATTAGTTCATAGCCCATATATGGAGTT
CCGCGTTACATAACTTACGGTAAATGGCCCGCCTGGCTGACCGCCCAACGACCCCCGCCCATTGACGTCA
ATAATGACGTATGTTCCCATAGTAACGCCAATAGGGACTTTCCATTGACGTCAATGGGTGGAGTATTTAC
GGTAAACTGCCCACTTGGCAGTACATCAAGTGTATCATATGCCAAGTACGCCCCCTATTGACGTCAATGA
CGGTAAATGGCCCGCCTGGCATTATGCCCAGTACATGACCTTATGGGACTTTCCTACTTGGCAGTACATC
TACGTATTAGTCATCGCTATTACCATGGTGATGCGGTTTTGGCAGTACATCAATGGGCGTGGATAGCGGT
TTGACTCACGGGGATTTCCAAGTCTCCACCCCATTGACGTCAATGGGAGTTTGTTTTGGCACCAAAATCA
ACGGGACTTTCCAAAATGTCGTAACAACTCCGCCCCATTGACGCAAATGGGCGGTAGGCGTGTACGGTGG
GAGGTCTATATAAGCAGAGCTCTCTGGCTAACTAGAGAACCCACTGCTTACTGGCTTATCGAAATTAATA
CGACTCACTATAGGGAGACCCAAGCTTGGTACCGAGCTCGGATCCACTAGTAACGGCCGCCAGTGTGCTG
GAATTCGCCGCCACCATGGGTCGTTCAGCGCATAGCACCCAACAACAGCGCCTGGACATTAAACGCTTAA
GCGCCGCCGGTTATAGCCAACGCAAAATTGCGGAAATCCTGGGCCGCAGCAAGACCTTTGTGTATAACGC
CCTGCATAGCACCGGCACCAAAATTCCTACTGGCCGCCCTCGTAAAACTAGCGCGCGTGATGATGCACGT
ATGACCCGTCTGTGTAAAGCCGACCCGTTTAAAAGCGCGCGCGCCATTCGTGATGAACTGCAGCTGAGCG
TTAGCGATCGCACCGTTCAACGTCGCCTGTTCGAGAATAATCTGGTGGGCCGCAATCCTCGTAAAGTGCC
TCTGCTGCGTCGTTGTCATGTGCAGGCACGCTTACAATTTGCGCGCGAGCACTATGATTGGGCGGGCGAG
AACTTAAACAAATGGCGCAACGTGCTGTGGAGCGATGAGAGCAAAGTGAACCTGGTGGGCAGCGATGGCA
AACGTTTTGTGCGCCGCCCTAAGAATACCGCGTATCGCCCTCAGTATACCCTGAAAACCGTGAAACATGG
CGGCGGCAACATTATGGTGTGGGCGTGCTTCTCATGGTATGGCGTGGGCCCTATCTTCTGGATCAAAGAC
ATCATGGATCAGCATCGCTACCTGAACATTATTCAGACCGTGATGCTGCCTCACGCCGAATGGGAAATGC
CTCTGAAGTGGCAGTTCATGCATGATAACGACCCGAAGCATACCGCCAAAGCGGTGAAGAAATGGTTCGT
GGACCAGAAGATTGATGTGATGAACTGGCCTGCGCAGAGCCCTGATCTGAACCCGATCGAAAACCTGTGG
AAGATTGTGAAGGCCAAGCTGCCTCCTGCAGGTTCACGCACCAAAGAGAAACTGTGGAAGCATATTGAAA
ACGCGTGGTACAGCATACCTCCGAGCACCTGTAAAAGCCTGGTGGAAAGCATGCCGAAACGTATGCGCGC
GGTGATTCGCAATAACGGCCATGCGACCAAATATTGATGAGCGGCCGCTCGAGCATGCATCTAGAGGGCC
CTATTCTATAGTGTCACCTAAATGCTAGAGCTCGCTGATCAGCCTCGACTGTGCCTTCTAGTTGCCAGCC
ATCTGTTGTTTGCCCCTCCCCCGTGCCTTCCTTGACCCTGGAAGGTGCCACTCCCACTGTCCTTTCCTAA
TAAAATGAGGAAATTGCATCGCATTGTCTGAGTAGGTGTCATTCTATTCTGGGGGGTGGGGTGGGGCAGG
ACAGCAAGGGGGAGGATTGGGAAGACAATAGCAGGCATGCTGGGGATGCGGTGGGCTCTATGGCTTCTGA
GGCGGAAAGAACCAGCTGGGGCTCTAGGGGGTATCCCC
[124 nt withheld, positions 2139-2262]
C
[91 nt withheld, positions 2264-2354]
A
[49 nt withheld, positions 2356-2404]
CCTTTGACGTTGGAGTCCACGTTCTTT
[37 nt withheld, positions 2432-2468]
ACCCTATCTCGGTCTATTCTTTTGATTTATAAGGGATTTTGCCGATTTCGGCCTATTGGTTAAAAAATGA
GCTGATTTAACAAAAATTTAACGCGAATTAATTCTGTGGAATGTGTGTCAGTTAGGGTGTGGAAAGTCCC
CAGGCTCCCCAGCAGGCAGAAGTATGCAAAGCATGCATCTCAATTAGTCAGCAACCAGGTGTGGAAAGTC
CCCAGGCTCCCCAGCAGGCAGAAGTATGCAAAGCATGCATCTCAATTAGTCAGCAACCATAGTCCCGCCC
CTAACTCCGCCCATCCCGCCCCTAACTCCGCCCAGTTCCGCCCATTCTCCGCCCCATGGCTGACTAATTT
TTTTTATTTATGCAGAGGCCGAGGCCGCCTCTGCCTCTGAGCTATTCCAGAAGTAGTGAGGAGGCTTTTT
TGGAGGCCTAGGCTTTTGCAAAAAGCTCCCCGAAATGACCGACCAAGCGACGCCCAACCTGCCATCACGA
GATTTCGATTCCACCGCCGCCTTCTATGAAAGGTTGGGCTTCGGAATCGTTTTCCGGGACGCCGGCTGGA
TGATCCTCCAGCGCGGGGATCTCATGCTGGAGTTCTTCGCCCACCCCAACTTGTTTATTGCAGCTTATAA
TGGTTACAAATAAAGCAATAGCATCACAAATTTCACAAATAAAGCATTTTTTTCACTGCATTCTAGTTGT
GGTTTGTCCAAACTCATCAATGTATCTTATCATGTCTGTATACCGTCGACCTCTAGCTAGAGCTTGGCGT
AATCATGGTCATAGCTGTTTCCTGTGTGAAATTGTTATCCGCTCACAATTCCACACAACATACGAGCCGG
AAGCATAAAGTGTAAAGCCTGGGGTGCCTAATGAGTGAGCTAACTCACATTAATTGCGTTGCGCTCACTG
CCCGCTTTCCAGTCGGGAAACCTGTCGTGCCAGCTGCATTAATGAATCGGCCAACGCGCGGGGAGAGGCG
GTTTGCGTATTGGGCGCTCTTCCGCTTCCTCGCTCACTGACTCGCTGCGCTCGGTCGTTCGGCTGCGGCG
AGCGGTATCAGCTCACTCAAAGGCGGTAATACGGTTATCCACAGAATCAGGGGATAACGCAGGAAAGAAC
ATGTGAGCAAAAGGCCAGCAAAAGGCCAGGAACCGTAAAAAGGCCGCGTTGCTGGCGTTTTTCCATAGGC
TCCGCCCCCCTGACGAGCATCACAAAAATCGACGCTCAAGTCAGAGGTGGCGAAACCCGACAGGACTATA
AAGATACCAGGCGTTTCCCCCTGGAAGCTCCCTCGTGCGCTCTCCTGTTCCGACCCTGCCGCTTACCGGA
TACCTGTCCGCCTTTCTCCCTTCGGGAAGCGTGGCGCTTTCTCATAGCTCACGCTGTAGGTATCTCAGTT
CGGTGTAGGTCGTTCGCTCCAAGCTGGGCTGTGTGCACGAACCCCCCGTTCAGCCCGACCGCTGCGCCTT
ATCCGGTAACTATCGTCTTGAGTCCAACCCGGTAAGACACGACTTATCGCCACTGGCAGCAGCCACTGGT
AACAGGATTAGCAGAGCGAGGTATGTAGGCGGTGCTACAGAGTTCTTGAAGTGGTGGCCTAACTACGGCT
ACACTAGAAGAACAGTATTTGGTATCTGCGCTCTGCTGAAGCCAGTTACCTTCGGAAAAAGAGTTGGTAG
CTCTTGATCCGGCAAACAAACCACCGCTGGTAGCGGTGGTTTTTTTGTTTGCAAGCAGCAGATTACGCGC
AGAAAAAAAGGATCTCAAGAAGATCCTTTGATCTTTTCTACGGGGTCTGACGCTCAGTGGAACGAAAACT
CACGTTAAGGGATTTTGGTCATGAGATTATCAAAAAGGATCTTCACCTAGATCCTTTTAAATTAAAAATG
AAGTTTTAAATCAATCTAAAGTATATATGAGTAAACTTGGTCTGACAGTTACCAATGCTTAATCAGTGAG
GCACCTATCTCAGCGATCTGTCTATTTCGTTCATCCATAGTTGCCTGACTCCCCGTCGTGTAGATAACTA
CGATACGGGAGGGCTTACCATCTGGCCCCAGTGCTGCAATGATACCGCGAGACCCACGCTCACCGGCTCC
AGATTTATCAGCAATAAACCAGCCAGCCGGAAGGGCCGAGCGCAGAAGTGGTCCTGCAACTTTATCCGCC
TCCATCCAGTCTATTAATTGTTGCCGGGAAGCTAGAGTAAGTAGTTCGCCAGTTAATAGTTTGCGCAACG
TTGTTGCCATTGCTACAGGCATCGTGGTGTCACGCTCGTCGTTTGGTATGGCTTCATTCAGCTCCGGTTC
CCAACGATCAAGGCGAGTTACATGATCCCCCATGTTGTGCAAAAAAGCGGTTAGCTCCTTCGGTCCTCCG
ATCGTTGTCAGAAGTAAGTTGGCCGCAGTGTTATCACTCATGGTTATGGCAGCACTGCATAATTCTCTTA
CTGTCATGCCATCCGTAAGATGCTTTTCTGTGACTGGTGAGTACTCAACCAAGTCATTCTGAGAATAGTG
TATGCGGCGACCGAGTTGCTCTTGCCCGGCGTCAATACGGGATAATACCGCGCCACATAGCAGAACTTTA
AAAGTGCTCATCATTGGAAAACGTTCTTCGGGGCGAAAACTCTCAAGGATCTTACCGCTGTTGAGATCCA
GTTCGATGTAACCCACTCGTGCACCCAACTGATCTTCAGCATCTTTTACTTTCACCAGCGTTTCTGGGTG
AGCAAAAACAGGAAGGCAAAATGCCGCAAAAAAGGGAATAAGGGCGACACGGAAATGTTGAATACTCATA
CTCTTCCTTTTTCAATATTATTGAAGCATTTATCAGGGTTATTGTCTCATGAGCGGATACATATTTGAAT
GTATTTAGAAAAATAAACAAATAGGGGTTCCGCGCACATTTCCCCGAAAAGTGCCACCTGACGTCGACGG
ATCGGGAGATCTCCCGATCCCCTATGGTGCACTCTCAGTACAATCTGCTCTGATGCCGCATAGTTAAGCC
AGTATCTGCTCCCTGCTTGTGTGTTGGAGGTCGCTGAGTAGTGCGCGAGCAAAATTTAAGCTACAACAAG
GCAAGGCTTGACCGACAATTGC
Features (pLannotate 1.2.2; 19 found; start..end, strand, type, name):
     68..447     +  enhancer       CMV enhancer: human cytomegalovirus immediate early enhancer
    448..651     +  promoter       CMV promoter: human cytomegalovirus (CMV) immediate early promoter
    647..680     +  LTR            5' LTR (truncated) (fragment): truncated 5' long terminal repeat (LTR) from HIV-1
    696..714     +  promoter       T7 promoter: promoter for bacteriophage T7 RNA polymerase
   1825..1843    -  promoter       SP6 promoter: promoter for bacteriophage SP6 RNA polymerase
   1869..2093    +  polyA_signal   bGH poly(A) signal: bovine growth hormone polyadenylation signal
   2097..2118    +  promoter       SV40 promoter (fragment): SV40 enhancer and early promoter
   2139..2567    +  rep_origin     f1 ori (sequence partly withheld): f1 bacteriophage origin of replication; arrow indicates direction of (+) strand synthesis
   2581..2910    +  promoter       SV40 promoter: SV40 enhancer and early promoter
   2923..3081    +  CDS            ble (fragment): BLE_KLEPN - Experimental evidence at protein level: Swiss-Prot protein existence level 1. Binding protein with a strong affinity to the bleomycin family of antibiotics. Binds to CL990; an antimitotic-antibiotic compound. From Klebsiella pneumoniae.
   3076..3197    +  polyA_signal   SV40 poly(A) signal: SV40 polyadenylation signal
   3270..3286    -  protein_bind   lac operator: The lac repressor binds to the lac operator to inhibit transcription in E. coli. This inhibition can be relieved by adding lactose or isopropyl-β-D-thiogalactopyranoside (IPTG). lac repressor encoded by lacI
   3294..3324    -  promoter       lac promoter: promoter for the E. coli lac operon
   3339..3360    -  protein_bind   CAP binding site: CAP binding activates transcription in the presence of cAMP. E. coli catabolite activator protein
   3373..3465    -  CDS            lacI (fragment): lac repressor; lacI; The lac repressor binds to the lac operator to inhibit transcription in E. coli. This inhibition can be relieved by adding lactose or isopropyl-β-D-thiogalactopyranoside (IPTG).
   3648..4236    -  rep_origin     ori: high-copy-number ColE1/pMB1/pBR322/pUC origin of replication
   4407..5267    -  CDS            AmpR: β-lactamase; bla; confers resistance to ampicillin, carbenicillin, and related antibiotics
   5268..5372    -  promoter       AmpR promoter: bla
   5431..5483    -  misc_feature   bom (fragment): basis of mobility region from pBR322
