[The description below was written by a language model from this plasmid's Addgene catalogue record and pLannotate feature annotations shown in this document.]
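Description:
pCMV-Mariner2_AG is a 5,570-nt mammalian expression plasmid built on a pCMV backbone for transient production of the Mariner2_AG transposase, a synthetic coding sequence. It is maintained in E. coli through a high-copy ColE1/pUC-type origin and selected with ampicillin via the β-lactamase gene under its own promoter. An f1 bacteriophage origin is also present, along with residual lac promoter/operator, CAP site, lacI and bom fragments that are leftovers of the cloning backbone rather than functional parts of the design.

The expression unit consists of the human cytomegalovirus immediate-early enhancer and promoter upstream and the bovine growth hormone polyadenylation signal downstream. The automated annotation does not label the transposase open reading frame itself, but the unannotated interval of roughly 1.1 kb between the T7 promoter and the reverse-oriented SP6 promoter is where the insert presumably lies; these phage promoters flank the cloning region and can serve for in vitro transcription or as sequencing primer sites. The cloning sites used are not recorded. Downstream, an SV40 early promoter precedes only a short fragment of a bleomycin-family resistance gene followed by the SV40 poly(A) signal, so the table gives no evidence for an intact mammalian selection marker. A very short match to a truncated HIV-1 LTR next to the CMV promoter is probably an annotation artefact, not a viral element.

The plasmid comes from a survey testing many DNA transposons in human cells for genome engineering. As a transposase-only helper, it would typically be co-delivered with a separate donor carrying the matching transposon ends, which this record does not describe.
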