Addgene plasmid #217135: pCMV-Mariner2_AG
Purpose: Mammalian expression vector for expression of Mariner2_AG transposase (CMV promoter)
Depositing lab: Haoyi Wang. Depositing organization: Institute of Zoology, Chinese Academy of Sciences. Publication: Heterologous survey of 130 DNA transposons in human cells highlights their functional divergence and expands the genome engineering toolbox. Zhang T, Tan S, Tang N, Li Y, Zhang C, Sun J, Guo Y, Gao H, Cai Y, Sun W, Wang C, Fu L, Ma H, Wu Y, Hu X, Zhang X, Gee P, Yan W, Zhao Y, Chen Q, Guo B, Wang H, Zhang YE. Cell. 2024 Jul 11;187(14):3741-3760.e30. doi: 10.1016/j.cell.2024.05.007. Epub 2024 Jun 5. PubMed 38843831.
Backbone
  Vector backbone: pCMV
  Vector type: Mammalian Expression
Growth in bacteria
  Bacterial resistance: Ampicillin, 100 μg/mL
  Growth temperature: 37°C
  Growth strain: DH5alpha
  Copy number: High Copy
Gene/Insert
  Gene/Insert name: Mariner2_AG transposase
  Species: Synthetic
  Cloning method: Restriction Enzyme; 5′ cloning site Unknown (unknown if destroyed); 3′ cloning site Unknown (unknown if destroyed)
Terms and licenses: Academic/Nonprofit Terms; Industry Terms: Not Available to Industry
How to cite: pCMV-Mariner2_AG was a gift from Haoyi Wang (Addgene plasmid # 217135 ; http://n2t.net/addgene:217135 ; RRID:Addgene_217135)
